Addgene plasmid #40542: pEMB52/Dvl1_1_670
Depositing lab: Michael J Fox Foundation MJFF. Depositing organization: Michael J Fox Foundation.
Backbone
  Vector backbone: pEMB52
  Backbone manufacturer: Emerald
  Vector type: Baculovirus
Growth in bacteria
  Bacterial resistance: Ampicillin, 100 μg/mL
  Growth temperature: 37°C
  Growth strain: Top10
  Copy number: High Copy
Gene/Insert
  Gene/Insert name: DVL1 (alt name: dishevelled, dsh homolog 1)
  Species: H. sapiens (human)
  Mutation: WT
  Entrez Gene: DVL1 (a.k.a. DRS2, DVL, DVL1L1, DVL1P1)
  Promoter: polH
  Tag / fusion protein: 6xHis (N terminal on insert)
  Cloning method: Restriction Enzyme; 5′ cloning site BamHI (destroyed during cloning); 3′ cloning site HindIII (destroyed during cloning)
  Sequencing primers: 5′ DSP2466For:GAATTTCGTCGACAGATC; 3′ DSP2466Rev:AATAACCCGGATCAGCTT
Terms and licenses: Academic/Nonprofit Terms; Industry Terms
How to cite: pEMB52/Dvl1_1_670 was a gift from Michael J Fox Foundation MJFF (Addgene plasmid # 40542 ; http://n2t.net/addgene:40542 ; RRID:Addgene_40542)
