[The description below was written by a language model from this plasmid's Addgene catalogue record and pLannotate feature annotations shown in this document.]
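Description:
pEMB52/Dvl1_1_670 is a baculovirus transfer vector built on the pEMB52 backbone (Emerald) for expressing human dishevelled homolog 1 (DVL1) in insect cells. In bacteria it is maintained as a high-copy plasmid through a ColE1/pUC-type origin and selected with ampicillin via the β-lactamase gene and its native promoter. An f1 phage origin and a residual lacZα fragment are also annotated in the backbone.

The wild-type DVL1 coding sequence, which the construct name suggests spans residues 1–670, sits downstream of the AcMNPV polyhedrin (polH) promoter, a very late, very strong viral promoter commonly used for high-level recombinant protein production. It was inserted between BamHI and HindIII sites that were destroyed during cloning. The catalogue lists a 6xHis tag at the N terminus of the insert, whereas the feature annotation detects a short histidine-tag fragment just downstream of the DVL1 open reading frame. The record does not resolve this discrepancy, so tag placement should be checked against the sequence. Oriented divergently from the polH cassette is an E. coli β-glucuronidase (GUS) reporter driven by the baculovirus p6.9 late basic protein promoter, which can serve as a visual marker for recombinant virus.

Both cassettes are flanked by baculoviral sequences, lef2/ORF603 on one side and the ORF1629 region on the other. These mediate homologous recombination with baculovirus genomic DNA at the polyhedrin locus in co-transfected insect cells, generating recombinant virus. The resulting virus would typically be used to produce and affinity-purify His-tagged DVL1, a Wnt signalling adaptor protein, for biochemical or structural work, although the record does not state a specific application.
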