Features (pLannotate 1.2.2; 14 found; start..end, strand, type, name):
    329..453     +  CDS            lef2: baculovirus late expression factor 2
    491..1096    +  CDS            ORF603: baculovirus ORF603 protein
   1167..2972    -  CDS            GUS: β-glucuronidase; uidA (or gusA) from E. coli
   2987..3302    -  promoter       p6.9 promoter: Autographa californica p6.9; baculovirus late basic protein promoter
   3317..3408    +  promoter       polyhedrin promoter: polh from Autographa californica; promoter for the baculovirus polyhedrin gene
   3463..5472    +  CDS            DVL1 (sequence partly withheld): DVL1_HUMAN - Experimental evidence at protein level: Swiss-Prot protein existence level 1. Participates in Wnt signaling by binding to the cytoplasmic C-terminus of frizzled family members and transducing the Wnt signal to down-stream effectors. Plays a role both in canonical and non-canonical Wnt signaling. Plays a role in the signal transduction pathways mediated by multiple Wnt genes. Required for LEF1 activation upon WNT1 and WNT3A signaling. DVL1 and PAK1 form a ternary complex with MUSK which is important for MUSK-dependent regulation of AChR clustering during the formation of the neurom
   5498..5515    +  CDS            9xHis (fragment): 9xHis affinity tag
   5552..6909    +  misc_recomb    baculovirus recombination region (ORF1629): contains part of ORF1629
   6907..6984    -  CDS            P61 (fragment): P78_NPVAC - Experimental evidence at protein level: Swiss-Prot protein existence level 1. Plays a role in the transport of the nucleocapsids from the cytoplasm toward the host nucleus together with the host actin- polymerizing Arp2/3 complex. From Autographa californica nuclear polyhedrosis virus (AcMNPV).
   7172..7760    -  rep_origin     ori: high-copy-number ColE1/pMB1/pBR322/pUC origin of replication
   7931..8791    -  CDS            AmpR: β-lactamase; bla; confers resistance to ampicillin, carbenicillin, and related antibiotics
   8792..8896    -  promoter       AmpR promoter: bla
   8923..9378    +  rep_origin     f1 ori (sequence partly withheld): f1 bacteriophage origin of replication; arrow indicates direction of (+) strand synthesis
   9383..1       -  CDS            lacZα (fragment) (across the origin): LacZα fragment of β-galactosidase; lacZ fragment
>Addgene plasmid #40542 | pEMB52/Dvl1_1_670 | depositor full sequence | sequence record 52215 | pEMB52/Dvl1_1_670 sequence 9448 bps
GGAACGGCTCCGCCCACTATTAATGAAATTAAAAATTCCAATTTTAAAAAACGCAGCAAGAGAAACATTT
GTATGAAAGAATGCGTAGAAGGAAAGAAAAATGTCGTCGACATGCTGAACAACAAGATTAATATGCCTCC
GTGTATAAAAAAAATATTGAACGATTTGAAAGAAAACAATGTACCGCGCGGCGGTATGTACAGGAAGAGG
TTTATACTAAACTGTTACATTGCAAACGTGGTTTCGTGTGCCAAGTGTGAAAACCGATGTTTAATCAAGG
CTCTGACGCATTTCTACAACCACGACTCCAAGTGTGTGGGTGAAGTCATGCATCTTTTAATCAAATCCCA
AGATGTGTATAAACCACCAAACTGCCAAAAAATGAAAACTGTCGACAAGCTCTGTCCGTTTGCTGGCAAC
TGCAAGGGTCTCAATCCTATTTGTAATTATTGAATAATAAAACAATTATAAATGCTAAATTTGTTTTTTA
TTAACGATACAAACCAAACGCAACAAGAACATTTGTAGTATTATCTATAATTGAAAACGCGTAGTTATAA
TCGCTGAGGTAATATTTAAAATCATTTTCAAATGATTCACAGTTAATTTGCGACAATATAATTTTATTTT
CACATAAACTAGACGCCTTGTCGTCTTCTTCTTCGTATTCCTTCTCTTTTTCATTTTTCTCTTCATAAAA
ATTAACATAGTTATTATCGTATCCATATATGTATCTATCGTATAGAGTAAATTTTTTGTTGTCATAAATA
TATATGTCTTTTTTAATGGGGTGTATAGTACCGCTGCGCATAGTTTTTCTGTAATTTACAACAGTGCTAT
TTTCTGGTAGTTCTTCGGAGTGTGTTGCTTTAATTATTAAATTTATATAATCAATGAATTTGGGATCGTC
GGTTTTGTACAATATGTTGCCGGCATAGTACGCAGCTTCTTCTAGTTCAATTACACCATTTTTTAGCAGC
ACCGGATTAACATAACTTTCCAAAATGTTGTACGAACCGTTAAACAAAAACAGTTCACCTCCCTTTTCTA
TACTATTGTCTGCGAGCAGTTGTTTGTTGTTAAAAATAACAGCCATTGTAATGAGACGCACAAACTAATA
TCACAAACTGGAAATGTCTATCAATATATAGTTGCTGATCAGATCCTCATTGTTTGCCTCCCTGCTGCGG
TTTTTCACCGAAGTTCATGCCAGTCCAGCGTTTTTGCAGCAGAAAAGCCGCCGACTTCGGTTTGCGGTCG
CGAGTGAAGATCCCTTTCTTGTTACCGCCAACGCGCAATATGCCTTGCGAGGTCGCAAAATCGGCGAAAT
TCCATACCTGTTCACCGACGACGGCGCTGACGCGATCAAAGACGCGGTGATACATATCCAGCCATGCACA
CTGATACTCTTCACTCCACATGTCGGTGTACATTGAGTGCAGCCCGGCTAACGTATCCACGCCGTATTCG
GTGATGATAATCGGCTGATGCAGTTTCTCCTGCCAGGCCAGAAGTTCTTTTTCCAGTACCTTCTCTGCCG
TTTCCAAATCGCCGCTTTGGACATACCATCCGTAATAACGGTTCAGGCACAGCACATCAAAGAGATCGCT
GATGGTATCGGTGTGAGCGTCGCAGAACATTACATTGACGCAGGTGATCGGACGCGTCGGGTCGAGTTTA
CGCGTTGCTTCCGCCAGTGGCGCGAAATATTCCCGTGCACCTTGCGGACGGGTATCCGGTTCGTTGGCAA
TACTCCACATCACCACGCTTGGGTGGTTTTTGTCACGCGCTATCAGCTCTTTAATCGCCTGTAAGTGCGC
TTGCTGAGTTTCCCCGTTGACTGCCTCTTCGCTGTACAGTTCTTTCGGCTTGTTGCCCGCTTCGAAACCA
ATGCCTAAAGAGAGCGAAAAGCCGACAGCAGCAGTTTCATCAATCACCACGATGCCATGTTCATCTGCCC
AGTCGAGCATCTCTTCAGCGTAAGGGTAATGCGAGGTACGGTAGGAGTTGGCCCCAATCCAGTCCATTAA
TGCGTGGTCGTGCACCATCAGCACGTTATCGAATCCTTTGCCACGTAAGTCCGCATCTTCATGACGACCA
AAGCCAGTAAAGTAGAACGGTTTGTGGTTAATCAGGAACTGTTGGCCCTTCACTGCCACTGACCGGATGC
CGACGCGAAGCGGGTAGATATCACACTCTGTCTGGCTTTTGGCTGTGACGCACAGTTCATAGAGATAACC
TTCACCCGGTTGCCAGAGGTGCGGATTCACCACTTGCAAAGTCCCGCTAGTGCCTTGTCCAGTTGCAACC
ACCTGTTGATCCGCATCACGCAGTTCAACGCTGACATCACCATTGGCCACCACCTGCCAGTCAACAGACG
CGTGGTTACAGTCTTGCGCGACATGCGTCACCACGGTGATATCGTCCACCCAGGTGTTCGGCGTGGTGTA
GAGCATTACGCTGCGATGGATTCCGGCATAGTTAAAGAAATCATGGAAGTAAGACTGCTTTTTCTTGCCG
TTTTCGTCGGTAATCACCATTCCCGGCGGGATAGTCTGCCAGTTCAGTTCGTTGTTCACACAAACGGTGA
TACGTACACTTTTCCCGGCAATAACATACGGCGTGACATCGGCTTCAAATGGCGTATAGCCGCCCTGATG
CTCCATCACTTCCTGATTATTGACCCACACTTTGCCGTAATGAGTGACCGCATCGAAACGCAGCACGATA
CGCTGGCCTGCCCAACCTTTCGGTATAAAGACTTCGCGCTGATACCAGACGTTGCCCGCATAATTACGAA
TATCTGCATCGGCGAACTGATCGTTAAAACTGCCTGGCACAGCAATTGCCCGGCTTTCTTGTAACGCGCT
TTCCCACCAACGCTGATCAATTCCACAGTTTTCGCGATCCAGACTGAATGCCCACAGGCCGTCGAGTTTT
TTGATTTCACGGGTTGGGGTTTCTACAGGACGGACCATATTTATAGGTGTAATTTATGTAGCTGTAATTT
TTACCTTATTAATATTTTTTACGCTTTGCATTCGACGACTGAACTCCCAAATATATGTTTAACTCGTCTT
GGTCGTTTGAATTTTTGTTGCTGTGTTTCCTAATATTTTCCATCACCTTAAATATGTTATTGTAATCCTC
AATGTTGAACTTGCAATTGGACACGGCATAGTTTTCCATAGTCGTGTAAAACATGGTATTGGCTGCATTG
TAATACATCCGACTGAGCGGGTACGGATCTATGTGTTTGAGCAGCCTGTTCAAAAACTCTGCATCGTCGC
AAAACGGAATTTCGTCGACAGATCTGATCATGGAGATAATTAAAATGATAACCATCTCGCAAATAAATAA
GTATTTTACTGTTTTCGTAACAGTTTTGTAATAAAAAAACCTATAAATATAGGATCTATGCACCACCATC
ACCACCATCACCACTTGGTGCCCCGCGGATCCATGGCTGAA
[237 nt withheld, positions 3472-3708]
TTAGCTGAAGGTGCACACAGCGACGCTGGCTCCCAAGGCACCGATAGCCACACTGATCTGCCGCCACCTC
TCGAACGCACCGGCGGTATAGGCGACTCTCGTCCGCCGAGCTTCCACCCAAACGTAGCTTCTTCGCGTGA
CGGTATGGATAATGAAACCGGCACCGAATCTATGGTCTCTCACCGCCGCGAACGTGCCCGTCGCCGTAAC
CGTGAAGAGGCCGCTCGCACCAACGGTCACCCACGTGGTGACCGTCGCCGTGATGTAGGCCTGCCGCCTG
ACAGCGCTTCCACCGCTCTGTCCTCTGAACTGGAAAGCTCTAGCTTCGTGGATTCTGACGAAGACGGTAG
CACCAGCCGCCTGAGCAGCTCCACCGAACAATCCACTTCTTCCCGTCTGATCCGCAAACATAAACGTCGC
CGTCGCAAGCAGCGCCTCCGCCAGGCTGACCGTGCGTCCTCTTTCTCCTCCATCACCGACTCCACCATGA
GCCTGAACATCGTTACTGTGACCTTGAACATGGAGCGTCACCATTTCCTGGGCATTAGCATCGTTGGCCA
AAGCAACGATCGCGGCGACGGTGGTATCTATATAGGCTCCATCATGAAGGGCGGCGCCGTTGCCGCGGAC
GGTCGCATTGAACCGGGTGATATGCTCCTGCAGGTGAACGATGTCAATTTCGAGAACATGAGCAACGACG
ATGCAGTTCGTGTTCTGCGTGAAATCGTTAGCCAGACTGGCCCGATCTCTCTGACCGTAGCTAAGTGTTG
GGACCCGACTCCTCGTTCCTATTTCACCGTTCCACGTGCAGACCCGGTACGCCCGATTGACCCGGCAGCC
TGGCTGAGCCACACTGCTGCTCTGACCGGTGCACTGCCACGTTACGAACTCGAAGAAGCACCGCTGACTG
TGAAGTCCGATATGAGCGCTGTAGTTCGTGTAATGCAACTGCCAGATTCCGGTCTCGAAATCCGTGACCG
TATGTGGCTGAAGATCACTATCGCTAACGCCGTTATCGGCGCTGACGTAGTTGACTGGCTCTACACCCAT
GTAGAAGGCTTTAAGGAGCGTCGTGAAGCACGTAAATACGCATCCTCGCTGCTTAAACACGGCTTTCTGC
GCCACACCGTAAACAAGATAACCTTCTCTGAACAGTGCTACTATGTGTTCGGCGACCTCTGTAGCAATCT
GGCCACTCTGAACCTGAACTCCGGCAGCTCCGGTACTTCTGACCAGGATACCTTAGCTCCGCTTCCTCAC
CCTGCCGCACCGTGGCCATTAGGCCAGGGCTATCCATATCAGTACCCGGGTCCTCCGCCTTGTTTCCCGC
CGGCTTACCAGGACCCAGGTTTTAGCTACGGCTCTGGTTCTACCGGTAGCCAGCAGTCCGAGGGCAGCAA
ATCCTCTGGCTCCACTCGCTCTAGCCGCCGTGCTCCAGGCCGTGAGAAAGAACGCCGTGCTGCCGGTGCT
GGCGGTAGCGGCTCTGAATCCGATCACACTGCTCCTTCTGGTGTAGGTAGCTCCTGGCGTGAGCGCCCTG
CTGGTCAGCTGAGCCGTGGTTCCAGCCCACGTTCCCAAGCTAGCGCTACTGCTCCGGGCTTGCCGCCACC
GCACCCGACTACTAAGGCATATACCGTAGTTGGTGGTCCGCCAGGTGGTCCTCCAGTTCGTGAGCTGGCC
GCCGTTCCTCCTGAACTGACCGGTTCCCGTCAGAGCTTTCAGAAAGCTATGGGTAACCCGTGTGAATTTT
TTGTTGACATCATGTGATAAGCTTGCGGCCGCACTCGAGCACCACCACCACCACCACTAACCTAGGTAGC
TGAGCGCATGCAAGCTGATCCGGGTTATTAGTACATTTATTAAGCGCTAGATTCTGTGCGTTGTTGATTT
ACAGACAATTGTTGTACGTATTTTAATAATTCATTAAATTTATAATCTTTAGGGTGGTATGTTAGAGCGA
AAATCAAATGATTTTCAGCGTCTTTATATCTGAATTTAAATATTAAATCCTCAATAGATTTGTAAAATAG
GTTTCGATTAGTTTCAAACAAGGGTTGTTTTTCCGAACCGATGGCTGGACTATCTAATGGATTTTCGCTC
AACGCCACAAAACTTGCCAAATCTTGTAGCAGCAATCTAGCTTTGTCGATATTCGTTTGTGTTTTGTTTT
GTAATAAAGGTTCGACGTCGTTCAAAATATTATGCGCTTTTGTATTTCTTTCATCACTGTCGTTAGTGTA
CAATTGACTCGACGTAAACACGTTAAATAGAGCTTGGACATATTTAACATCGGGCGTGTTAGCTTTATTA
GGCCGATTATCGTCGTCGTCCCAACCCTCGTCGTTAGAAGTTGCTTCCGAAGACGATTTTGCCATAGCCA
CACGACGCCTATTAATTGTGTCGGCTAACACGTCCGCGATCAAATTTGTAGTTGAGCTTTTTGGAATTAT
TTCTGATTGCGGGCGTTTTTGGGCGGGTTTCAATCTAACTGTGCCCGATTTTAATTCAGACAACACGTTA
GAAAGCGATGGTGCAGGCGGTGGTAACATTTCAGACGGCAAATCTACTAATGGCGGCGGTGGTGGAGCTG
ATGATAAATCTACCATCGGTGGAGGCGCAGGCGGGGCTGGCGGCGGAGGCGGAGGCGGAGGTGGTGGCGG
TGATGCAGACGGCGGTTTAGGCTCAAATGTCTCTTTAGGCAACACAGTCGGCACCTCAACTATTGTACTG
GTTTCGGGCGCCGTTTTTGGTTTGACCGGTCTGAGACGAGTGCGATTTTTTTCGTTTCTAATAGCTTCCA
ACAATTGTTGTCTGTCGTCTAAAGGTGCAGCGGGTTGAGGTTCCGTCGGCATTGGTGGAGCGGGCGGCAA
TTCAGACATCGATGGTGGTGGTGGTGGTGGAGGCGCTGGAATGTTAGGCACGGGAGAAGGTGGTGGCGGC
GGTGCCGCCGGTATAATTTGTTCTGGTTTAGTTTGTTCGCGCACGATTGTGGGCACCGGCGCAGGCGCCG
CTGGCTGCACAACGGAAGGTCGTCTGCTTCGAGGCAGCGCTTGGGGTGGTGGCAATTCAATATTATAATT
GGAATACAAATCGTAAAAATCTGCTATAAGCATTGTAATTTCGCTATCGTTTACCGTGCCGATATTTAAC
AACCGCTCAATGTAAGCAATTGTATTGTAAAGAGATTGTCTCAAGCTCGGATCGATCCCGCACGCCGATA
ACAAGCCTTTTCATTTTTACTACAGCATTGTAGTGGCGAGACACTTCGCTGTCGTCGAGGTTTAAACGCT
TCCTCGCTCACTGACTCGCTGCGCTCGGTCGTTCGGCTGCGGCGAGCGGTATCAGCTCACTCAAAGGCGG
TAATACGGTTATCCACAGAATCAGGGGATAACGCAGGAAAGAACATGTGAGCAAAAGGCCAGCAAAAGGC
CAGGAACCGTAAAAAGGCCGCGTTGCTGGCGTTTTTCCATAGGCTCCGCCCCCCTGACGAGCATCACAAA
AATCGACGCTCAAGTCAGAGGTGGCGAAACCCGACAGGACTATAAAGATACCAGGCGTTTCCCCCTGGAA
GCTCCCTCGTGCGCTCTCCTGTTCCGACCCTGCCGCTTACCGGATACCTGTCCGCCTTTCTCCCTTCGGG
AAGCGTGGCGCTTTCTCATAGCTCACGCTGTAGGTATCTCAGTTCGGTGTAGGTCGTTCGCTCCAAGCTG
GGCTGTGTGCACGAACCCCCCGTTCAGCCCGACCGCTGCGCCTTATCCGGTAACTATCGTCTTGAGTCCA
ACCCGGTAAGACACGACTTATCGCCACTGGCAGCAGCCACTGGTAACAGGATTAGCAGAGCGAGGTATGT
AGGCGGTGCTACAGAGTTCTTGAAGTGGTGGCCTAACTACGGCTACACTAGAAGGACAGTATTTGGTATC
TGCGCTCTGCTGAAGCCAGTTACCTTCGGAAAAAGAGTTGGTAGCTCTTGATCCGGCAAACAAACCACCG
CTGGTAGCGGTGGTTTTTTTGTTTGCAAGCAGCAGATTACGCGCAGAAAAAAAGGATCTCAAGAAGATCC
TTTGATCTTTTCTACGGGGTCTGACGCTCAGTGGAACGAAAACTCACGTTAAGGGATTTTGGTCATGAGA
TTATCAAAAAGGATCTTCACCTAGATCCTTTTAAATTAAAAATGAAGTTTTAAATCAATCTAAAGTATAT
ATGAGTAAACTTGGTCTGACAGTTACCAATGCTTAATCAGTGAGGCACCTATCTCAGCGATCTGTCTATT
TCGTTCATCCATAGTTGCCTGACTCCCCGTCGTGTAGATAACTACGATACGGGAGGGCTTACCATCTGGC
CCCAGTGCTGCAATGATACCGCGAGACCCACGCTCACCGGCTCCAGATTTATCAGCAATAAACCAGCCAG
CCGGAAGGGCCGAGCGCAGAAGTGGTCCTGCAACTTTATCCGCCTCCATCCAGTCTATTAATTGTTGCCG
GGAAGCTAGAGTAAGTAGTTCGCCAGTTAATAGTTTGCGCAACGTTGTTGCCATTGCTACAGGCATCGTG
GTGTCACGCTCGTCGTTTGGTATGGCTTCATTCAGCTCCGGTTCCCAACGATCAAGGCGAGTTACATGAT
CCCCCATGTTGTGCAAAAAAGCGGTTAGCTCCTTCGGTCCTCCGATCGTTGTCAGAAGTAAGTTGGCCGC
AGTGTTATCACTCATGGTTATGGCAGCACTGCATAATTCTCTTACTGTCATGCCATCCGTAAGATGCTTT
TCTGTGACTGGTGAGTACTCAACCAAGTCATTCTGAGAATAGTGTATGCGGCGACCGAGTTGCTCTTGCC
CGGCGTCAATACGGGATAATACCGCGCCACATAGCAGAACTTTAAAAGTGCTCATCATTGGAAAACGTTC
TTCGGGGCGAAAACTCTCAAGGATCTTACCGCTGTTGAGATCCAGTTCGATGTAACCCACTCGTGCACCC
AACTGATCTTCAGCATCTTTTACTTTCACCAGCGTTTCTGGGTGAGCAAAAACAGGAAGGCAAAATGCCG
CAAAAAAGGGAATAAGGGCGACACGGAAATGTTGAATACTCATACTCTTCCTTTTTCAATATTATTGAAG
CATTTATCAGGGTTATTGTCTCATGAGCGGATACATATTTGAATGTATTTAGAAAAATAAACAAATAGGG
GTTCCGCGCACATTTCCCCGAAAAGTGCCACCTG
[124 nt withheld, positions 8923-9046]
C
[91 nt withheld, positions 9048-9138]
A
[49 nt withheld, positions 9140-9188]
CCTTTGACGTTGGAGTCCACGTTCTTT
[37 nt withheld, positions 9216-9252]
ACCCTATCTCGGTCTATTCTTTTGATTTATAAGGGATTTTGCCGATTTCGGCCTATTGGTTAAAAAATGA
GCTGATTTAACAAAAATTTAACGCGAATTTTAACAAAATATTAACGTTTACAATTTCCCATTCGCCATTC
AGGCTGCGCAACTGTTGGGAAGGGCGATCGGTGCGGGCCTCTTCGCTATTACGCCA
