>Addgene plasmid #40542 | pEMB52/Dvl1_1_670 | addgene partial sequence | sequence record 53929 | DSP2466For 5'-GAATTTCGTCGACAGATC-3'
AACCATCTCGCAAATAAATAAGTATTTTACTGTTTTCGTAACAGTTTTGTAATAAAAAAACCTATAAATA
TAGGATCTATGCACCACCATCACCACCATCACCACTTGGTGCCCCGCGGATCCATGGCTGAA
[237 nt withheld, positions 133-369]
TTAGCTGAAGGTGCACACAGCGACGCTGGCTCCCAAGGCACCGATAGCCACACTGATCTGCCGCCACCTC
TCGAACGCACCGGCGGTATAGGCGACTCTCGTCCGCCGAGCTTCCACCCAAACGTAGCTTCTTCGCGTGA
CGGTATGGATAATGAAACCGGCACCGAATCTATGGTCTCTCACCGCCGCGAACGTGCCCGTCGCCGTAAC
CGTGAAGAGGCCGCTCGCACCAACGGTCACCCACGTGGTGACCGTCGCCGTGATGTAGGCCTGCCGCCTG
ACAGCGCTTCCACCGCTCTGTCCTCTGAACTGGAAAGCTCTAGCTTCGTGGATTCTGACGAAGACGGTAG
CACCAGCCGCCTGAGCAGCTCCACCGAACAATCCACTTCTTCCCGTCTGATCCGCAAACATAAACGTCGC
CGTCGCAAGCAGCGCCTCCGCCAGGCTGACCGTGCGTCCTCTTTCTCCTCCATCACCGACTCCACCATGA
GCCTGAACATCGTTACTGTGACCTT
