>Addgene plasmid #40542 | pEMB52/Dvl1_1_670 | addgene partial sequence | sequence record 53930 | DSP2466Rev 5'-AATAACCCGGATCAGCTT-3'
GGTGGTGGTGGTGGTGCTCGAGTGCGGCCGCAAGCTTATCACATGATGTCAACAAAAAATTCACACGGGT
TACCCATAGCTTTCTGAAAGCTCTGACGGGAACCGGTCAGTTCAGGAGGAACGGCGGCCAGCTCACGAAC
TGGAGGACCACCTGGCGGACCACCAACTACGGTATATGCCTTAGTAGTCGGGTGCGGTGGCGGCAAGCCC
GGAGCAGTAGCGCTAGCTTGGGAACGTGGGCTGGAACCACGGCTCAGCTGACCAGCAGGGCGCTCACGCC
AGGAGCTACCTACACCAGAAGGAGCAGTGTGATCGGATTCAGAGCCGCTACCGCCAGCACCGGCAGCACG
GCGTTCTTTCTCACGGCCTGGAGCACGGCGGCTAGAGCGAGTGGAGCCAGAGGATTTGCTGCCCTCGGAC
TGCTGGCTACCGGTAGAACCAGAGCCGTAGCTAAAACCTGGGTCCTGGTAAGCCGGCGGGAAACAAGGCG
GAGGACCCGGGTACTGATATGGATAGCCCTGGCCTAATGGCCACGGTGCGGCAGGGTGAGGAAGCGGAGC
TAAGGTATCCTGGTCAGAAGTACCGGAGCTGCCGGAGTTCAGGTTCAGAGTGGCCAGATTGCTACAGAGG
TCGCCGAACACATAGTAGCACTGTTCAGAGAAGGTTATCTTGTTTACGGTGTGGCGCAGAAAGCCGTGTT
TAAGCAGCGAGGATGCGTATTTACGTGCTTCACGACGCTCCTTAAAGCCTTCTACATGGGTGTAGAGCCA
GTCAACTACGTCAGCGCCGATAACGGCGTTAGCGATAGTGATCTTCAGCCAC
